Addgene plasmid #161623: IDG_PKD2L2_OE_1
Purpose: Overexpresses PKD2L2
Depositing lab: Mike McManus. Depositing organization: University of California, San Francisco (UCSF).
Backbone
  Vector backbone: pLX304
  Vector type: Mammalian Expression
  Selectable markers: Blasticidin
Growth in bacteria
  Bacterial resistance: Ampicillin, 100 μg/mL
  Growth temperature: 30°C
  Growth strain: NEB Stable
  Copy number: Low Copy
Gene/Insert
  Gene/Insert name: PKD2L2
  Species: H. sapiens (human)
  Entrez Gene: PKD2L2 (a.k.a. TRPP5)
  Tag / fusion protein: V5 (C terminal on backbone)
  Cloning method: Gateway Cloning
Terms and licenses: Academic/Nonprofit Terms; Industry Terms: Not Available to Industry
How to cite: IDG_PKD2L2_OE_1 was a gift from Mike McManus (Addgene plasmid # 161623 ; http://n2t.net/addgene:161623 ; RRID:Addgene_161623)
