[The description below was written by a language model from this plasmid's Addgene catalogue record and pLannotate feature annotations shown in this document.]
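Description:
IDG_PKD2L2_OE_1 is a mammalian overexpression construct for human PKD2L2 (also known as TRPP5), a polycystin-family protein thought to act as a cation channel subunit, built in the pLX304 backbone by Gateway cloning. Although catalogued simply as a mammalian expression vector, the feature table shows the architecture of a third-generation, self-inactivating HIV-1 lentiviral transfer plasmid. An RSV promoter drives a truncated 5' LTR, followed by the Ψ packaging signal with a gag fragment, the Rev response element, a central polypurine tract and a ΔU3 3' LTR. These elements allow the genomic RNA to be packaged when helper functions are supplied in trans, and they leave the integrated provirus without LTR promoter activity.

Within the viral unit, an hPGK promoter drives blasticidin S deaminase for selection of transduced or transfected cells. Downstream, the CMV enhancer/promoter drives the PKD2L2 open reading frame, which is flanked by attB1 and attB2 sites left by the Gateway recombination. The coding sequence is annotated as a fragment match to the Swiss-Prot entry, so it may not correspond exactly to the full reference protein. It is placed directly upstream of the backbone-encoded V5 epitope, consistent with the recorded C-terminal tag for antibody detection. A WPRE follows to enhance transcript stability and expression.

The bacterial portion carries AmpR for ampicillin selection, a ColE1/pUC-type origin, an f1 origin and remnants of lac sequences with T7 and T3 promoters, and an SV40 poly(A) signal and SV40 origin lie beyond the 3' LTR. The record lists the plasmid as low copy and propagated in a recombination-deficient strain, as is usual for repeat-containing lentiviral vectors. Its stated use is PKD2L2 overexpression.
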