Features (pLannotate 1.2.2; 31 found; start..end, strand, type, name):
     76..379     +  enhancer       CMV enhancer: human cytomegalovirus immediate early enhancer
    380..583     +  promoter       CMV promoter: human cytomegalovirus (CMV) immediate early promoter
    607..624     +  protein_bind   attB1 (fragment): mutant version of attB; core recombination site for the Gateway® BP reaction BP Clonase™
    630..2198    +  CDS            PKD2L2 (fragment): PK2L2_HUMAN - Experimental evidence at transcript level: Swiss-Prot protein existence level 2. May function as a subunit of a cation channel and play a role in fertilization. From Homo sapiens (Human).
   2200..2224    -  protein_bind   attB2: mutant version of attB; recombination site for the Gateway® BP reaction BP Clonase™
   2226..2267    +  CDS            V5 tag: epitope tag from simian virus 5
   2309..2897    +  misc_feature   WPRE: woodchuck hepatitis virus posttranscriptional regulatory element
   2948..2967    +  misc_feature   cPPT/CTS (fragment): central polypurine tract and central termination sequence of HIV-1
   2969..3202    +  LTR            3' LTR (ΔU3): self-inactivating 3' long terminal repeat (LTR) from HIV-1
   3280..3401    +  polyA_signal   SV40 poly(A) signal: SV40 polyadenylation signal
   3441..3576    +  rep_origin     SV40 ori: SV40 origin of replication
   3597..3615    -  promoter       T7 promoter: promoter for bacteriophage T7 RNA polymerase
   3623..3778    +  CDS            lacZα (fragment): LacZα fragment of β-galactosidase; lacZ fragment
   3783..4211    +  rep_origin     f1 ori (sequence partly withheld): f1 bacteriophage origin of replication; arrow indicates direction of (+) strand synthesis
   4264..4368    +  promoter       AmpR promoter: bla
   4369..5229    +  CDS            AmpR: β-lactamase; bla; confers resistance to ampicillin, carbenicillin, and related antibiotics
   5400..5988    +  rep_origin     ori: high-copy-number ColE1/pMB1/pBR322/pUC origin of replication
   6171..6263    +  CDS            lacI (fragment): lac repressor; lacI; The lac repressor binds to the lac operator to inhibit transcription in E. coli. This inhibition can be relieved by adding lactose or isopropyl-β-D-thiogalactopyranoside (IPTG).
   6276..6297    +  protein_bind   CAP binding site: CAP binding activates transcription in the presence of cAMP. E. coli catabolite activator protein
   6312..6342    +  promoter       lac promoter: promoter for the E. coli lac operon
   6350..6366    +  protein_bind   lac operator: The lac repressor binds to the lac operator to inhibit transcription in E. coli. This inhibition can be relieved by adding lactose or isopropyl-β-D-thiogalactopyranoside (IPTG). lac repressor encoded by lacI
   6411..6429    +  promoter       T3 promoter: promoter for bacteriophage T3 RNA polymerase
   6457..6683    +  promoter       RSV promoter: Rous sarcoma virus enhancer/promoter
   6684..6864    +  LTR            5' LTR (truncated): truncated 5' long terminal repeat (LTR) from HIV-1
   6911..7036    +  misc_feature   HIV-1 Ψ: packaging signal of human immunodeficiency virus type 1
   7020..7383    +  CDS            HIV-1 gag (fragment): gag protein from human immunodeficiency virus 1; gag
   7529..7762    +  misc_feature   RRE: The Rev response element (RRE) of HIV-1 allows for Rev-dependent mRNA export from the nucleus to the cytoplasm.
   8139..8165    +  CDS            Rev (fragment): human immunodeficiency virus 1 (HIV-1) Rev protein; rev; enhances nuclear export of unspliced and incompletely spliced viral mRNAs
   8166..8666    +  promoter       hPGK promoter: human phosphoglycerate kinase 1 promoter
   8678..9073    +  CDS            BSD: blasticidin S deaminase; Aspergillus terreus BSD; confers resistance to blasticidin
   9133..9250    +  misc_feature   cPPT/CTS: central polypurine tract and central termination sequence of HIV-1
>Addgene plasmid #161623 | IDG_PKD2L2_OE_1 | addgene full sequence | sequence record 319340 | Addgene NGS Result
GCTCGAGGGGGCCCGGGGTTATTAATAGTAATCAATTACGGGGTCATTAGTTCATAGCCCATATATGGAG
TTCCGCGTTACATAACTTACGGTAAATGGCCCGCCTGGCTGACCGCCCAACGACCCCCGCCCATTGACGT
CAATAATGACGTATGTTCCCATAGTAACGCCAATAGGGACTTTCCATTGACGTCAATGGGTGGAGTATTT
ACGGTAAACTGCCCACTTGGCAGTACATCAAGTGTATCATATGCCAAGTACGCCCCCTATTGACGTCAAT
GACGGTAAATGGCCCGCCTGGCATTATGCCCAGTACATGACCTTATGGGACTTTCCTACTTGGCAGTACA
TCTACGTATTAGTCATCGCTATTACCATGGTGATGCGGTTTTGGCAGTACATCAATGGGCGTGGATAGCG
GTTTGACTCACGGGGATTTCCAAGTCTCCACCCCATTGACGTCAATGGGAGTTTGTTTTGGCACCAAAAT
CAACGGGACTTTCCAAAATGTCGTAACAACTCCGCCCCATTGACGCAAATGGGCGGTAGGCGTGTACGGT
GGGAGGTCTATATAAGCAGAGCTCTCTGGCTAACTGTCGGGATCAACAAGTTTGTACAAAAAAGTTGGCA
TGGCTGAGGCGTCACGGTGGCACCGAGGCGGGGCTTCGAAACATAAGTTGCATTACAGAAAGGAAGTAGA
AATTACAACCACACTTCAGGAATTGTTACTCTACTTTATTTTTTTAATAAACCTATGTATATTGACTTTT
GGGATGGTAAACCCACATATGTATTACTTAAACAAGGTTATGTCATCTCTATTTTTGGACACTTCTGTGC
CTGGTGAAGAAAGAACCAACTTTAAGTCCATTCGCAGCATAACTGATTTTTGGAAGTTTATGGAAGGACC
CCTTTTGGAAGGTCTGTACTGGGATTCATGGTACAATAACCAGCAGCTGTATAATTTAAAGAACAGCAGT
CGCATCTACTATGAAAATATACTTCTAGGAGTTCCCAGAGTTCGTCAACTAAAAGTCCGCAACAACACAT
GCAAAGTCTATTCATCTTTTCAGTCTTTGATGAGTGAATGTTATGGCAAATATACTTCTGCAAATGAAGA
CCTCTCTAATTTTGGCCTTCAAATTAATACTGAATGGAGATATTCTACTTCTAATACCAACTCCCCTTGG
CACTGGGGATTTCTTGGTGTTTACCGAAATGGGGGATACATTTTCACTTTATCAAAATCGAAATCTGAAA
CCAAAAACAAGTTCATTGACCTTCGACTGAACAGCTGGATCACAAGAGGGACTAGAGTTATTTTTATTGA
TTTTTCCTTATATAATGCTAATGTAAATCTATTTTGTATTATCAGATTGGTGGCAGAATTCCCTGCAACT
GGAGGAATACTTACTTCATGGCAGTTTTACTCTGTGAAGCTCCTCAGATATGTTAGCTACTATGACTATT
TTATTGCTTCCTGTGAAATCACATTCTGTATTTTTCTTTTTGTCTTCACAACACAAGAAGTCAAAAAAAT
AAAAGAATTTAAGTCTGCCTATTTCAAAAGTATTTGGAACTGGCTAGAATTGCTACTTTTGCTGTTGTGT
TTTGTGGCTGTTTCCTTCAACACATACTATAATGTACAAATTTTTCTCTTACTTGGACAGCTGTTGAAAA
GTACTGAAAAATATTCAGATTTCTATTTTCTTGCATGCTGGCACATTTATTACAATAATATAATTGCTAT
TACCATCTTTTTTGCATGGATAAAGAATATGTTCTTGGCAATTATTAATGATACCTATTCTGAAGTGAAA
GCTGACTATTCAATAGGCAGAAGGCCAGATTTTGAACTTGGCAAAATGATTAAACAGAGTTACAAAAATG
TTCTCGAGAAATTCAGACTGAAGAAAGCTCAAAAAGATGAAGACAAGAAAACCAAAGGCAGCGGAGATTT
GGCTGAACAAGCCAGAAGAGAAGGCTTTGACGAAAATGAGATTCAAAACGCAGAGCAGATGAAAAAATGG
AAAGAGAGGCTTGAGAAAAAGTATTATTCTATGGAAATTCAAGATGACTACCAGCCTGTCACTCAAGAAG
AATTTCGAGAACTTTTTTTATATGCTGTGGAGCTGGAGAAGGAATTACACTACATCAATTTGAAGCTAAA
TCAAGTGGTGAGAAAGGTTTCAGCTCTATACCCAACTTTCTTGTACAAAGTGGTTGGTAAGCCTATCCCT
AACCCTCTCCTCGGTCTCGATTCTACGTAGTAATGAGCTAGCGCTAACCGGTGGCGCGTTAAGTCGACAA
TCAACCTCTGGATTACAAAATTTGTGAAAGATTGACTGGTATTCTTAACTATGTTGCTCCTTTTACGCTA
TGTGGATACGCTGCTTTAATGCCTTTGTATCATGCTATTGCTTCCCGTATGGCTTTCATTTTCTCCTCCT
TGTATAAATCCTGGTTGCTGTCTCTTTATGAGGAGTTGTGGCCCGTTGTCAGGCAACGTGGCGTGGTGTG
CACTGTGTTTGCTGACGCAACCCCCACTGGTTGGGGCATTGCCACCACCTGTCAGCTCCTTTCCGGGACT
TTCGCTTTCCCCCTCCCTATTGCCACGGCGGAACTCATCGCCGCCTGCCTTGCCCGCTGCTGGACAGGGG
CTCGGCTGTTGGGCACTGACAATTCCGTGGTGTTGTCGGGGAAATCATCGTCCTTTCCTTGGCTGCTCGC
CTGTGTTGCCACCTGGATTCTGCGCGGGACGTCCTTCTGCTACGTCCCTTCGGCCCTCAATCCAGCGGAC
CTTCCTTCCCGCGGCCTGCTGCCGGCTCTGCGGCCTCTTCCGCGTCTTCGCCTTCGCCCTCAGACGAGTC
GGATCTCCCTTTGGGCCGCCTCCCCGCGTCGACTTTAAGACCAATGACTTACAAGGCAGCTGTAGATCTT
AGCCACTTTTTAAAAGAAAAGGGGGGACTGGAAGGGCTAATTCACTCCCAACGAAGACAAGATCTGCTTT
TTGCTTGTACTGGGTCTCTCTGGTTAGACCAGATCTGAGCCTGGGAGCTCTCTGGCTAACTAGGGAACCC
ACTGCTTAAGCCTCAATAAAGCTTGCCTTGAGTGCTTCAAGTAGTGTGTGCCCGTCTGTTGTGTGACTCT
GGTAACTAGAGATCCCTCAGACCCTTTTAGTCAGTGTGGAAAATCTCTAGCAGTACGTATAGTAGTTCAT
GTCATCTTATTATTCAGTATTTATAACTTGCAAAGAAATGAATATCAGAGAGTGAGAGGAACTTGTTTAT
TGCAGCTTATAATGGTTACAAATAAAGCAATAGCATCACAAATTTCACAAATAAAGCATTTTTTTCACTG
CATTCTAGTTGTGGTTTGTCCAAACTCATCAATGTATCTTATCATGTCTGGCTCTAGCTATCCCGCCCCT
AACTCCGCCCATCCCGCCCCTAACTCCGCCCAGTTCCGCCCATTCTCCGCCCCATGGCTGACTAATTTTT
TTTATTTATGCAGAGGCCGAGGCCGCCTCGGCCTCTGAGCTATTCCAGAAGTAGTGAGGAGGCTTTTTTG
GAGGCCTAGGGACGTACCCAATTCGCCCTATAGTGAGTCGTATTACGCGCGCTCACTGGCCGTCGTTTTA
CAACGTCGTGACTGGGAAAACCCTGGCGTTACCCAACTTAATCGCCTTGCAGCACATCCCCCTTTCGCCA
GCTGGCGTAATAGCGAAGAGGCCCGCACCGATCGCCCTTCCCAACAGTTGCGCAGCCTGAATGGCGAATG
GG
[124 nt withheld, positions 3783-3906]
C
[91 nt withheld, positions 3908-3998]
A
[49 nt withheld, positions 4000-4048]
CCTTTGACGTTGGAGTCCACGTTCTTT
[37 nt withheld, positions 4076-4112]
ACCCTATCTCGGTCTATTCTTTTGATTTATAAGGGATTTTGCCGATTTCGGCCTATTGGTTAAAAAATGA
GCTGATTTAACAAAAATTTAACGCGAATTTTAACAAAATATTAACGCTTACAATTTAGGTGGCACTTTTC
GGGGAAATGTGCGCGGAACCCCTATTTGTTTATTTTTCTAAATACATTCAAATATGTATCCGCTCATGAG
ACAATAACCCTGATAAATGCTTCAATAATATTGAAAAAGGAAGAGTATGAGTATTCAACATTTCCGTGTC
GCCCTTATTCCCTTTTTTGCGGCATTTTGCCTTCCTGTTTTTGCTCACCCAGAAACGCTGGTGAAAGTAA
AAGATGCTGAAGATCAGTTGGGTGCACGAGTGGGTTACATCGAACTGGATCTCAACAGCGGTAAGATCCT
TGAGAGTTTTCGCCCCGAAGAACGTTTTCCAATGATGAGCACTTTTAAAGTTCTGCTATGTGGCGCGGTA
TTATCCCGTATTGACGCCGGGCAAGAGCAACTCGGTCGCCGCATACACTATTCTCAGAATGACTTGGTTG
AGTACTCACCAGTCACAGAAAAGCATCTTACGGATGGCATGACAGTAAGAGAATTATGCAGTGCTGCCAT
AACCATGAGTGATAACACTGCGGCCAACTTACTTCTGACAACGATCGGAGGACCGAAGGAGCTAACCGCT
TTTTTGCACAACATGGGGGATCATGTAACTCGCCTTGATCGTTGGGAACCGGAGCTGAATGAAGCCATAC
CAAACGACGAGCGTGACACCACGATGCCTGTAGCAATGGCAACAACGTTGCGCAAACTATTAACTGGCGA
ACTACTTACTCTAGCTTCCCGGCAACAATTAATAGACTGGATGGAGGCGGATAAAGTTGCAGGACCACTT
CTGCGCTCGGCCCTTCCGGCTGGCTGGTTTATTGCTGATAAATCTGGAGCCGGTGAGCGTGGGTCTCGCG
GTATCATTGCAGCACTGGGGCCAGATGGTAAGCCCTCCCGTATCGTAGTTATCTACACGACGGGGAGTCA
GGCAACTATGGATGAACGAAATAGACAGATCGCTGAGATAGGTGCCTCACTGATTAAGCATTGGTAACTG
TCAGACCAAGTTTACTCATATATACTTTAGATTGATTTAAAACTTCATTTTTAATTTAAAAGGATCTAGG
TGAAGATCCTTTTTGATAATCTCATGACCAAAATCCCTTAACGTGAGTTTTCGTTCCACTGAGCGTCAGA
CCCCGTAGAAAAGATCAAAGGATCTTCTTGAGATCCTTTTTTTCTGCGCGTAATCTGCTGCTTGCAAACA
AAAAAACCACCGCTACCAGCGGTGGTTTGTTTGCCGGATCAAGAGCTACCAACTCTTTTTCCGAAGGTAA
CTGGCTTCAGCAGAGCGCAGATACCAAATACTGTTCTTCTAGTGTAGCCGTAGTTAGGCCACCACTTCAA
GAACTCTGTAGCACCGCCTACATACCTCGCTCTGCTAATCCTGTTACCAGTGGCTGCTGCCAGTGGCGAT
AAGTCGTGTCTTACCGGGTTGGACTCAAGACGATAGTTACCGGATAAGGCGCAGCGGTCGGGCTGAACGG
GGGGTTCGTGCACACAGCCCAGCTTGGAGCGAACGACCTACACCGAACTGAGATACCTACAGCGTGAGCT
ATGAGAAAGCGCCACGCTTCCCGAAGGGAGAAAGGCGGACAGGTATCCGGTAAGCGGCAGGGTCGGAACA
GGAGAGCGCACGAGGGAGCTTCCAGGGGGAAACGCCTGGTATCTTTATAGTCCTGTCGGGTTTCGCCACC
TCTGACTTGAGCGTCGATTTTTGTGATGCTCGTCAGGGGGGCGGAGCCTATGGAAAAACGCCAGCAACGC
GGCCTTTTTACGGTTCCTGGCCTTTTGCTGGCCTTTTGCTCACATGTTCTTTCCTGCGTTATCCCCTGAT
TCTGTGGATAACCGTATTACCGCCTTTGAGTGAGCTGATACCGCTCGCCGCAGCCGAACGACCGAGCGCA
GCGAGTCAGTGAGCGAGGAAGCGGAAGAGCGCCCAATACGCAAACCGCCTCTCCCCGCGCGTTGGCCGAT
TCATTAATGCAGCTGGCACGACAGGTTTCCCGACTGGAAAGCGGGCAGTGAGCGCAACGCAATTAATGTG
AGTTAGCTCACTCATTAGGCACCCCAGGCTTTACACTTTATGCTTCCGGCTCGTATGTTGTGTGGAATTG
TGAGCGGATAACAATTTCACACAGGAAACAGCTATGACCATGATTACGCCAAGCGCGCAATTAACCCTCA
CTAAAGGGAACAAAAGCTGGAGCTGCAAGCTTAATGTAGTCTTATGCAATACTCTTGTAGTCTTGCAACA
TGGTAACGATGAGTTAGCAACATGCCTTACAAGGAGAGAAAAAGCACCGTGCATGCCGATTGGTGGAAGT
AAGGTGGTACGATCGTGCCTTATTAGGAAGGCAACAGACGGGTCTGACATGGATTGGACGAACCACTGAA
TTGCCGCATTGCAGAGATATTGTATTTAAGTGCCTAGCTCGATACATAAACGGGTCTCTCTGGTTAGACC
AGATCTGAGCCTGGGAGCTCTCTGGCTAACTAGGGAACCCACTGCTTAAGCCTCAATAAAGCTTGCCTTG
AGTGCTTCAAGTAGTGTGTGCCCGTCTGTTGTGTGACTCTGGTAACTAGAGATCCCTCAGACCCTTTTAG
TCAGTGTGGAAAATCTCTAGCAGTGGCGCCCGAACAGGGACTTGAAAGCGAAAGGGAAACCAGAGGAGCT
CTCTCGACGCAGGACTCGGCTTGCTGAAGCGCGCACGGCAAGAGGCGAGGGGCGGCGACTGGTGAGTACG
CCAAAAATTTTGACTAGCGGAGGCTAGAAGGAGAGAGATGGGTGCGAGAGCGTCAGTATTAAGCGGGGGA
GAATTAGATCGCGATGGGAAAAAATTCGGTTAAGGCCAGGGGGAAAGAAAAAATATAAATTAAAACATAT
AGTATGGGCAAGCAGGGAGCTAGAACGATTCGCAGTTAATCCTGGCCTGTTAGAAACATCAGAAGGCTGT
AGACAAATACTGGGACAGCTACAACCATCCCTTCAGACAGGATCAGAAGAACTTAGATCATTATATAATA
CAGTAGCAACCCTCTATTGTGTGCATCAAAGGATAGAGATAAAAGACACCAAGGAAGCTTTAGACAAGAT
AGAGGAAGAGCAAAACAAAAGTAAGACCACCGCACAGCAAGCGGCCGCTGATCTTCAGACCTGGAGGAGG
AGATATGAGGGACAATTGGAGAAGTGAATTATATAAATATAAAGTAGTAAAAATTGAACCATTAGGAGTA
GCACCCACCAAGGCAAAGAGAAGAGTGGTGCAGAGAGAAAAAAGAGCAGTGGGAATAGGAGCTTTGTTCC
TTGGGTTCTTGGGAGCAGCAGGAAGCACTATGGGCGCAGCGTCAATGACGCTGACGGTACAGGCCAGACA
ATTATTGTCTGGTATAGTGCAGCAGCAGAACAATTTGCTGAGGGCTATTGAGGCGCAACAGCATCTGTTG
CAACTCACAGTCTGGGGCATCAAGCAGCTCCAGGCAAGAATCCTGGCTGTGGAAAGATACCTAAAGGATC
AACAGCTCCTGGGGATTTGGGGTTGCTCTGGAAAACTCATTTGCACCACTGCTGTGCCTTGGAATGCTAG
TTGGAGTAATAAATCTCTGGAACAGATTTGGAATCACACGACCTGGATGGAGTGGGACAGAGAAATTAAC
AATTACACAAGCTTAATACACTCCTTAATTGAAGAATCGCAAAACCAGCAAGAAAAGAATGAACAAGAAT
TATTGGAATTAGATAAATGGGCAAGTTTGTGGAATTGGTTTAACATAACAAATTGGCTGTGGTATATAAA
ATTATTCATAATGATAGTAGGAGGCTTGGTAGGTTTAAGAATAGTTTTTGCTGTACTTTCTATAGTGAAT
AGAGTTAGGCAGGGATATTCACCATTATCGTTTCAGACCCACCTCCCAACCCCGAGGGGACCCTTGCGCC
TTTTCCAAGGCAGCCCTGGGTTTGCGCAGGGACGCGGCTGCTCTGGGCGTGGTTCCGGGAAACGCAGCGG
CGCCGACCCTGGGTCTCGCACATTCTTCACGTCCGTTCGCAGCGTCACCCGGATCTTCGCCGCTACCCTT
GTGGGCCCCCCGGCGACGCTTCCTGCTCCGCCCCTAAGTCGGGAAGGTTCCTTGCGGTTCGCGGCGTGCC
GGACGTGACAAACGGAAGCCGCACGTCTCACTAGTACCCTCGCAGACGGACAGCGCCAGGGAGCAATGGC
AGCGCGCCGACCGCGATGGGCTGTGGCCAATAGCGGCTGCTCAGCAGGGCGCGCCGAGAGCAGCGGCCGG
GAAGGGGCGGTGCGGGAGGCGGGGTGTGGGGCGGTAGTGTGGGCCCTGTTCCTGCCCGCGCGGTGTTCCG
CATTCTGCAAGCCTCCGGAGCGCACGTCGGCAGTCGGCTCCCTCGTTGACCGAATCACCGACCTCTCTCC
CCAGGGGGTACCACCATGGCCAAGCCTTTGTCTCAAGAAGAATCCACCCTCATTGAAAGAGCAACGGCTA
CAATCAACAGCATCCCCATCTCTGAAGACTACAGCGTCGCCAGCGCAGCTCTCTCTAGCGACGGCCGCAT
CTTCACTGGTGTCAATGTATATCATTTTACTGGGGGACCTTGTGCAGAACTCGTGGTGCTGGGCACTGCT
GCTGCTGCGGCAGCTGGCAACCTGACTTGTATCGTCGCGATCGGAAATGAGAACAGGGGCATCTTGAGCC
CCTGCGGACGGTGCCGACAGGTGCTTCTCGATCTGCATCCTGGGATCAAAGCCATAGTGAAGGACAGTGA
TGGACAGCCGACGGCAGTTGGGATTCGTGAATTGCTGCCCTCTGGTTATGTGTGGGAGGGCCTGCAGCTG
CAGTAGTAAGAATTCTAGATCTTGAGACAAATGGCAGTATTCATCCACAATTTTAAAAGAAAAGGGGGGA
TTGGGGGGTACAGTGCAGGGGAAAGAATAGTAGACATAATAGCAACAGACATACAAACTAAAGAATTACA
AAAACAAATTACAAAAATTCAAAATTTTCGGGTTTATTACAGGGACAGCAGAGATCCACTTTGGCGCCG
