>Addgene plasmid #161623 | IDG_PKD2L2_OE_1 | depositor partial sequence | sequence record 313322 | Depositor Sequence
ATGGCTGAGGCGTCACGGTGGCACCGAGGCGGGGCTTCGAAACATAAGTTGCATTACAGAAAGGAAGTAG
AAATTACAACCACACTTCAGGAATTGTTACTCTACTTTATTTTTTTAATAAACCTATGTATATTGACTTT
TGGGATGGTAAACCCACATATGTATTACTTAAACAAGGTTATGTCATCTCTATTTTTGGACACTTCTGTG
CCTGGTGAAGAAAGAACCAACTTTAAGTCCATTCGCAGCATAACTGATTTTTGGAAGTTTATGGAAGGAC
CCCTTTTGGAAGGTCTGTACTGGGATTCATGGTACAATAACCAGCAGCTGTATAATTTAAAGAACAGCAG
TCGCATCTACTATGAAAATATACTTCTAGGAGTTCCCAGAGTTCGTCAACTAAAAGTCCGCAACAACACA
TGCAAAGTCTATTCATCTTTTCAGTCTTTGATGAGTGAATGTTATGGCAAATATACTTCTGCAAATGAAG
ACCTCTCTAATTTTGGCCTTCAAATTAATACTGAATGGAGATATTCTACTTCTAATACCAACTCCCCTTG
GCACTGGGGATTTCTTGGTGTTTACCGAAATGGGGGATACATTTTCACTTTATCAAAATCGAAATCTGAA
ACCAAAAACAAGTTCATTGACCTTCGACTGAACAGCTGGATCACAAGAGGGACTAGAGTTATTTTTATTG
ATTTTTCCTTATATAATGCTAATGTAAATCTATTTTGTATTATCAGATTGGTGGCAGAATTCCCTGCAAC
TGGAGGAATACTTACTTCATGGCAGTTTTACTCTGTGAAGCTCCTCAGATATGTTAGCTACTATGACTAT
TTTATTGCTTCCTGTGAAATCACATTCTGTATTTTTCTTTTTGTCTTCACAACACAAGAAGTCAAAAAAA
TAAAAGAATTTAAGTCTGCCTATTTCAAAAGTATTTGGAACTGGCTAGAATTGCTACTTTTGCTGTTGTG
TTTTGTGGCTGTTTCCTTCAACACATACTATAATGTACAAATTTTTCTCTTACTTGGACAGCTGTTGAAA
AGTACTGAAAAATATTCAGATTTCTATTTTCTTGCATGCTGGCACATTTATTACAATAATATAATTGCTA
TTACCATCTTTTTTGCATGGATAAAGAATATGTTCTTGGCAATTATTAATGATACCTATTCTGAAGTGAA
AGCTGACTATTCAATAGGCAGAAGGCCAGATTTTGAACTTGGCAAAATGATTAAACAGAGTTACAAAAAT
GTTCTCGAGAAATTCAGACTGAAGAAAGCTCAAAAAGATGAAGACAAGAAAACCAAAGGCAGCGGAGATT
TGGCTGAACAAGCCAGAAGAGAAGGCTTTGACGAAAATGAGATTCAAAACGCAGAGCAGATGAAAAAATG
GAAAGAGAGGCTTGAGAAAAAGTATTATTCTATGGAAATTCAAGATGACTACCAGCCTGTCACTCAAGAA
GAATTTCGAGAACTTTTTTTATATGCTGTGGAGCTGGAGAAGGAATTACACTACATCAATTTGAAGCTAA
ATCAAGTGGTGAGAAAGGTTTCAGCTCTATACCCAACTTTCTTGTACAAAGTGGTTGGTAAGCCTATCCC
TAACCCTCTCCTCGGTCTCGATTCTACGTAG
